>Addgene plasmid #103287 | LSB-hsa-miR-185-5p | depositor full sequence | sequence record 195623 | Full Sequence
AATTGAGGGGATAACGCAGGAAAGAACATGTGAGCAAAAGGCCAGCAAAAGGCCAGGAACCGTAAAAAGG
CCGCGTTGCTGGCGTTTTTCCATAGGCTCCGCCCCCCTGACGAGCATCACAAAAATCGACGCTCAAGTCA
GAGGTGGCGAAACCCGACAGGACTATAAAGATACCAGGCGTTTCCCCCTGGAAGCTCCCTCGTGCGCTCT
CCTGTTCCGACCCTGCCGCTTACCGGATACCTGTCCGCCTTTCTCCCTTCGGGAAGCGTGGCGCTTTCTC
ATAGCTCACGCTGTAGGTATCTCAGTTCGGTGTAGGTCGTTCGCTCCAAGCTGGGCTGTGTGCACGAACC
CCCCGTTCAGCCCGACCGCTGCGCCTTATCCGGTAACTATCGTCTTGAGTCCAACCCGGTAAGACACGAC
TTATCGCCACTGGCAGCAGCCACTGGTAACAGGATTAGCAGAGCGAGGTATGTAGGCGGTGCTACAGAGT
TCTTGAAGTGGTGGCCTAACTACGGCTACACTAGAAGAACAGTATTTGGTATCTGCGCTCTGCTGAAGCC
AGTTACCTTCGGAAAAAGAGTTGGTAGCTCTTGATCCGGCAAACAAACCACCGCTGGTAGCGGTGGTTTT
TTTGTTTGCAAGCAGCAGATTACGCGCAGAAAAAAAGGATCTCAAGAAGATCCTTTGATCTTTTCTACGG
GGTCTGACGCTCAGTGGAACGAAAACTCACGTTAAGGGATTTTGGTCATGAGATTATCAAAAAGGATCTT
CACCTAGATCCTTTTAAATTAAAAATGAAGTTTTAAATCAATCTAAAGTATATATGAGTAAACTTGGTCT
GACAGTTACCAATGCTTAATCAGTGAGGCACCTATCTCAGCGATCTGTCTATTTCGTTCATCCATAGTTG
CCTGACTCCCCGTCGTGTAGATAACTACGATACGGGAGGGCTTACCATCTGGCCCCAGTGCTGCAATGAT
ACCGCGAGAACCACGCTCACCGGCTCCAGATTTATCAGCAATAAACCAGCCAGCCGGAAGGGCCGAGCGC
AGAAGTGGTCCTGCAACTTTATCCGCCTCCATCCAGTCTATTAATTGTTGCCGGGAAGCTAGAGTAAGTA
GTTCGCCAGTTAATAGTTTGCGCAACGTTGTTGCCATTGCTACAGGCATCGTGGTGTCACGCTCGTCGTT
TGGTATGGCTTCATTCAGCTCCGGTTCCCAACGATCAAGGCGAGTTACATGATCCCCCATGTTGTGCAAA
AAAGCGGTTAGCTCCTTCGGTCCTCCGATCGTTGTCAGAAGTAAGTTGGCCGCAGTGTTATCACTCATGG
TTATGGCAGCACTGCATAATTCTCTTACTGTCATGCCATCCGTAAGATGCTTTTCTGTGACTGGTGAGTA
CTCAACCAAGTCATTCTGAGAATAGTGTATGCGGCGACCGAGTTGCTCTTGCCCGGCGTCAATACGGGAT
AATACCGCGCCACATAGCAGAACTTTAAAAGTGCTCATCATTGGAAAACGTTCTTCGGGGCGAAAACTCT
CAAGGATCTTACCGCTGTTGAGATCCAGTTCGATGTAACCCACTCGTGCACCCAACTGATCTTCAGCATC
TTTTACTTTCACCAGCGTTTCTGGGTGAGCAAAAACAGGAAGGCAAAATGCCGCAAAAAAGGGAATAAGG
GCGACACGGAAATGTTGAATACTCATACTCTTCCTTTTTCAATATTATTGAAGCATTTATCAGGGTTATT
GTCTCATGAGCGGATACATATTTGAATGTAGCTCCGAATTTCTCGAGGGCTTGTCGACGACGGCGGTCTC
CGTCGTCAGGATCATGAATTCGACCCGCCTGCCACCATGACCGAGTACAAGCCCACGGTGCGCCTCGCCA
CCCGCGACGACGTCCCCCGGGCCGTACGCACCCTCGCCGCCGCGTTCGCCGACTACCCCGCCACGCGCCA
CACCGTCGACCCGGACCGCCACATCGAGCGGGTCACCGAGCTGCAAGAACTCTTCCTCACGCGCGTCGGG
CTCGACATCGGCAAGGTGTGGGTCGCGGACGACGGCGCCGCGGTGGCGGTCTGGACCACGCCGGAGAGCG
TCGAAGCGGGGGCGGTGTTCGCCGAGATCGGCCCGCGCATGGCCGAGTTGAGCGGTTCCCGGCTGGCCGC
GCAGCAACAGATGGAAGGCCTCCTGGCGCCGCACCGGCCCAAGGAGCCCGCGTGGTTCCTGGCCACCGTC
GGCGTCTCGCCCGACCACCAGGGCAAGGGTCTGGGCAGCGCCGTCGTGCTCCCCGGAGTGGAGGCGGCCG
AGCGCGCCGGGGTGCCCGCCTTCCTGGAGACATCCGCGCCCCGCAACCTCCCCTTCTACGAGCGGCTCGG
CTTCACCGTCACCGCCGACGTCGAGGTGCCCGAAGGACCGCGCACCTGGTGCATGACCCGCAAGCCCGGT
GCCTGATACGCGTGAATTCACTCCTCAGGTGCAGGCTGCCTATCAGAAGGTGGTGGCTGGTGTGGCCAAT
GCCCTGGCTCACAAATACCACTGAGATCTTTTTCCCTCTGCCAAAAATTATGGGGACATCATGAAGCCCC
TTGAGCATCTGACTTCTGGCTAATAAAGGAAATTTATTTTCATTGCAATAGTGTGTTGGAATTTTTTGTG
TCTCTCACTCGGAAGGACATATGGGAGGGCAAATCATTTAAAACATCAGAATGAGTATTTGGTTTAGAGT
TTGGCAACATATGCCCATATGCTGGCTGCCATGAACAAAGGTTGGCTATAAAGAGGTCATCAGTATATGA
AACAGCCCCCTGCTGTCCATTCCTTATTCCATAGAAAAGCCTTGACTTGAGGTTAGATTTTTTTTATATT
TTGTTTTGTGTTATTTTTTTCTTTAACATCCCTAAAATTTTCCTTACATGTTTTACTAGCCAGATTTTTC
CTCCTCTCCTGACTACTCCCAGTCATAGCTGTCCCTCTTCTCTTATGGAGATCCCTCGACCTGCAGCCCA
AGCTTGAATTCTCTAGAATTACCCTGTTATCCCTATGCTTGGTTTACCGAGCTCTTATTGGTTTTCAAAC
TTCATTGACTGTGCCCAACGCGCCTGGGAGCTCACGGGGACAGCCCCCCCCCAAAGCCCCCAGGGATGTA
ATTACGTCCCTCCCCCGCTAGGGGGCAGCAGCGAGCCGCCCGGGGCTCCGCTCCGGTCCGGCGCTCCCCC
CGCATCCCCGAGCCGGCAGCGTGCGGGGACAGCCCGGGCACGGGGAAGGTGGCACGGGATCGCTTTCCTC
TGAACGCTTCTCGCTGCTCTTTGAGCCTGCAGACACCTGGGGGGATACGGGGAAAAAGCTAGGCTGAAAG
ACCGGTTCTTAGAATGACACGCGCCTGGGAGCTCACGGGGACAGCCCCCCCCCAAAGCCCCCAGGGATGT
AATTACGTCCCTCCCCCGCTAGGGGGCAGCAGCGAGCCGCCCGGGGCTCCGCTCCGGTCCGGCGCTCCCC
CCGCATCCCCGAGCCGGCAGCGTGCGGGGACAGCCCGGGCACGGGGAAGGTGGCACGGGATCGCTTTCCT
CTGAACGCTTCTCGCTGCTCTTTGAGCCTGCAGACACCTGGGGGGATACGGGGAAAAAGCTAACTTCTGA
GACGACAACTTTGTATAGAAAAGTTGGCTCCGAATTCGCCCTTGACAGCAGAGATCCAGTTTGGTTAATT
AATTGGCTCCGGTGCCCGTCAGTGGGCAGAGCGCACATCGCCCACAGTCCCCGAGAAGTTGTGGGGAGGG
GTCGGCAATTGAACCGGTGCCTAGAGAAGGTGGCGCGGGGTAAACTGGGAAAGTGATGTCGTGTACTGGC
TCCGCCTTTTTCCCGAGGGTGGGGGAGAACCGTATATAAGTGCAGTAGTCGCCGTGAACGTTCTTTTTCG
CAACGGGTTTGCCGCCAGAACACAGGTAAGTGCCGTGTGTGGTTCCCGCGGGCCTGGCCTCTTTACGGGT
TATGGCCCTTGCGTGCCTTGAATTACTTCCACCTGGCTGCAGTACGTGATTCTTGATCCCGAGCTTCGGG
TTGGAAGTGGGTGGGAGAGTTCGAGGCCTTGCGCTTAAGGAGCCCCTTCGCCTCGTGCTTGAGTTGAGGC
CTGGCCTGGGCGCTGGGGCCGCCGCGTGCGAATCTGGTGGCACCTTCGCGCCTGTCTCGCTGCTTTCGAT
AAGTCTCTAGCCATTTAAAATTTTTGATGACCTGCTGCGACGCTTTTTTTCTGGCAAGATAGTCTTGTAA
ATGCGGGCCAAGATCTGCACACTGGTATTTCGGTTTTTGGGGCCGCGGGCGGCGACGGGGCCCGTGCGTC
CCAGCGCACATGTTCGGCGAGGCGGGGCCTGCGAGCGCGGCCACCGAGAATCGGACGGGGGTAGTCTCAA
GCTGGCCGGCCTGCTCTGGTGCCTGGCCTCGCGCCGCCGTGTATCGCCCCGCCCTGGGCGGCAAGGCTGG
CCCGGTCGGCACCAGTTGCGTGAGCGGAAAGATGGCCGCTTCCCGGCCCTGCTGCAGGGAGCTCAAAATG
GAGGACGCGGCGCTCGGGAGAGCGGGCGGGTGAGTCACCCACACAAAGGAAAAGGGCCTTTCCGTCCTCA
GCCGTCGCTTCATGTGACTCCACGGAGTACCGGGCGCCGTCCAGGCACCTCGATTAGTTCTCGAGCTTTT
GGAGTACGTCGTCTTTAGGTTGGGGGGAGGGGTTTTATGCGATGGAGTTTCCCCACACTGAGTGGGTGGA
GACTGAAGTTAGGCCAGCTTGGCACTTGATGTAATTCTCCTTGGAATTTGCCCTTTTTGAGTTTGGATCT
TGGTTCATTCTCAAGCCTCAGACAGTGGTTCAAAGTTTTTTTCTTCCATTTCAGGTGTCGTGAGAAGGGC
GAATTCGACCCAAGTTTGTACAAAAAAGCAGGCTGGATCCAGGTGCCACCATGGTGAGCGAGCTGATTAA
GGAGAACATGCACATGAAGCTGTACATGGAGGGCACCGTGAACAACCACCACTTCAAGTGCACATCCGAG
GGCGAAGGCAAGCCCTACGAGGGCACCCAGACCATGAGAATCAAGGCGGTCGAGGGCGGCCCTCTCCCCT
TCGCCTTCGACATCCTGGCTACCAGCTTCATGTACGGCAGCAAAACCTTCATCAACCACACCCAGGGCAT
CCCCGACTTCTTTAAGCAGTCCTTCCCCGAGGGCTTCACATGGGAGAGAGTCACCACATACGAAGATGGG
GGCGTGCTGACCGCTACCCAGGACACCAGCCTCCAGGACGGCTGCCTCATCTACAACGTCAAGATCAGAG
GGGTGAACTTCCCATCCAACGGCCCTGTGATGCAGAAGAAAACACTCGGCTGGGAGGCCTCCACCGAGAC
ACTGTACCCCGCTGACGGCGGCCTGGAAGGCAGAGCCGACATGGCCCTGAAGCTCGTGGGCGGGGGCCAC
CTGATCTGCAACCTTAAGACCACATACAGATCCAAGAAACCCGCTAAGAACCTCAAGATGCCCGGCGTCT
ACTATGTGGACAGGAGACTGGAAAGAATCAAGGAGGCCGACAAAGAGACATACGTCGAGCAGCACGAGGT
GGCTGTGGCCAGATACTGCGACCTCCCTAGCAAACTGGGGCACAAACTTAATTGAGAATTCTACCACCCA
GCTTTCTTGTACAAAGTGGTACGTCTCAAGACCAGAGGTCTCTGCTTCAATTTAGTCAGGAACTGCCTTT
CTCTCCATCAGGAACTGCCTTTCTCTCCATCAGGAACTGCCTTTCTCTCCATCAGGAACTGCCTTTCTCT
CCACAACCAGAAGAGACCTGTGCTTCACTCCTCAGGTGCAGGCTGCCTATCAGAAGGTGGTGGCTGGTGT
GGCCAATGCCCTGGCTCACAAATACCACTGAGATCTTTTTCCCTCTGCCAAAAATTATGGGGACATCATG
AAGCCCCTTGAGCATCTGACTTCTGGCTAATAAAGGAAATTTATTTTCATTGCAATAGTGTGTTGGAATT
TTTTGTGTCTCTCACTCGGAAGGACATATGGGAGGGCAAATCATTTAAAACATCAGAATGAGTATTTGGT
TTAGAGTTTGGCAACATATGCCCATATGCTGGCTGCCATGAACAAAGGTTGGCTATAAAGAGGTCATCAG
TATATGAAACAGCCCCCTGCTGTCCATTCCTTATTCCATAGAAAAGCCTTGACTTGAGGTTAGATTTTTT
TTATATTTTGTTTTGTGTTATTTTTTTCTTTAACATCCCTAAAATTTTCCTTACATGTTTTACTAGCCAG
ATTTTTCCTCCTCTCCTGACTACTCCCAGTCATAGCTGTCCCTCTTCTCTTATGGAGATCCCGAGCGGTG
CGTTTTTATGCTTGTAGTATTGTATAATGTTTTTAAGATCCAAGCTTCTGACCTCTTCTCTTCCTCCCAC
AGGGCCTCGAGACAATTGCATCGATGGTACCAGTGAAAGTCTGCAATGAATTCGAGTTGGCGCGCCTGTC
ATTCTAAATCTCTCTTTCAGCCTAAAGCTTTTTCCCCGTATCCCCCCAGGTGTCTGCAGGCTCAAAGAGC
AGCGAGAAGCGTTCAGAGGAAAGCGATCCCGTGCCACCTTCCCCGTGCCCGGGCTGTCCCCGCACGCTGC
CGGCTCGGGGATGCGGGGGGAGCGCCGGACCGGAGCGGAGCCCCGGGCGGCTCGCTGCTGCCCCCTAGCG
GGGGAGGGACGTAATTACATCCCTGGGGGCTTTGGGAGGGGGCTGTCCCCGTGAGCTCCCAGGCGCGCCT
GTCATTCTAAATCTCTCTTTCAGCCTAAAGCTTTTTCCCCGTATCCCCCCAGGTGTCTGCAGGCTCAAAG
AGCAGCGAGAAGCGTTCAGAGGAAAGCGATCCCGTGCCACCTTCCCCGTGCCCGGGCTGTCCCCGCACGC
TGCCGGCTCGGGGATGCGGGGGGAGCGCCGGACCGGAGCGGAGCCCCGGGCGGCTCGCTGCTGCCCCCTA
GCGGGGGAGGGACGTAATTACATCCCTGGGGGCTTTGGGGGGGGGCTGTCCCCGTGAGCTCCCAGGCGCG
CCAACTCGGTACCGTATCGATGTCGACGTTAACGCTAGTGATATCAACTTTGTATAGAAAAGTTGGCTCC
GAATTCGCCCTTGACAGCAGAGATCCAGTTTGGTTAATTAATTGGCTCCGGTGCCCGTCAGTGGGCAGAG
CGCACATCGCCCACAGTCCCCGAGAAGTTGTGGGGAGGGGTCGGCAATTGAACCGGTGCCTAGAGAAGGT
GGCGCGGGGTAAACTGGGAAAGTGATGTCGTGTACTGGCTCCGCCTTTTTCCCGAGGGTGGGGGAGAACC
GTATATAAGTGCAGTAGTCGCCGTGAACGTTCTTTTTCGCAACGGGTTTGCCGCCAGAACACAGGTAAGT
GCCGTGTGTGGTTCCCGCGGGCCTGGCCTCTTTACGGGTTATGGCCCTTGCGTGCCTTGAATTACTTCCA
CCTGGCTGCAGTACGTGATTCTTGATCCCGAGCTTCGGGTTGGAAGTGGGTGGGAGAGTTCGAGGCCTTG
CGCTTAAGGAGCCCCTTCGCCTCGTGCTTGAGTTGAGGCCTGGCCTGGGCGCTGGGGCCGCCGCGTGCGA
ATCTGGTGGCACCTTCGCGCCTGTCTCGCTGCTTTCGATAAGTCTCTAGCCATTTAAAATTTTTGATGAC
CTGCTGCGACGCTTTTTTTCTGGCAAGATAGTCTTGTAAATGCGGGCCAAGATCTGCACACTGGTATTTC
GGTTTTTGGGGCCGCGGGCGGCGACGGGGCCCGTGCGTCCCAGCGCACATGTTCGGCGAGGCGGGGCCTG
CGAGCGCGGCCACCGAGAATCGGACGGGGGTAGTCTCAAGCTGGCCGGCCTGCTCTGGTGCCTGGCCTCG
CGCCGCCGTGTATCGCCCCGCCCTGGGCGGCAAGGCTGGCCCGGTCGGCACCAGTTGCGTGAGCGGAAAG
ATGGCCGCTTCCCGGCCCTGCTGCAGGGAGCTCAAAATGGAGGACGCGGCGCTCGGGAGAGCGGGCGGGT
GAGTCACCCACACAAAGGAAAAGGGCCTTTCCGTCCTCAGCCGTCGCTTCATGTGACTCCACGGAGTACC
GGGCGCCGTCCAGGCACCTCGATTAGTTCTCGAGCTTTTGGAGTACGTCGTCTTTAGGTTGGGGGGAGGG
GTTTTATGCGATGGAGTTTCCCCACACTGAGTGGGTGGAGACTGAAGTTAGGCCAGCTTGGCACTTGATG
TAATTCTCCTTGGAATTTGCCCTTTTTGAGTTTGGATCTTGGTTCATTCTCAAGCCTCAGACAGTGGTTC
AAAGTTTTTTTCTTCCATTTCAGGTGTCGTGAGAAGGGCGAATTCGACCCAAGTTTGTACAAAAAAGCAG
GCTCGCCACCATGGTGAGCAAGGGCGAGGAGCTGTTCACCGGGGTGGTGCCCATCCTGGTCGAGCTGGAC
GGCGACGTAAACGGCCACAAGTTCAGCGTGAGGGGCGAGGGCGAGGGCGATGCCACCAACGGCAAGCTGA
CCCTGAAGTTCATCTGCACCACCGGCAAGCTGCCCGTGCCCTGGCCCACCCTCGTGACCACCCTGAGCCA
CGGCGTGCAGTGCTTCGCCCGCTACCCCGACCACATGAAGCAGCACGACTTCTTCAAGTCCGCCATGCCC
GAAGGCTACGTCCAGGAGCGCACCATCTTCTTCAAGGACGACGGCACCTACAAGACCCGCGCCGAGGTGA
AGTTCGAGGGCGACACCCTAGTGAACCGCATCGAGCTGAAGGGCGTCGACTTCAAGGAGGACGGCAACAT
CCTGGGGCACAAGCTGGAGTACAACTTCAACAGCCACAACATCTATATCATGGCCGTCAAGCAGAAGAAC
GGCATCAAGGTGAACTTCAAGATCCGCCACAACGTGGAGGACGGCAGCGTGCAGCTCGCCGACCACTACC
AGCAGAACACCCCCATCGGCGACGGCCCCGTGCTGCTGCCCGACAGCCACTACCTGAGCACCCAGTCCGT
GCTGAGCAAAGACCCCAACGAGAAGCGCGATCACATGGTCCTGCTGGAGTTCCGCACCGCCGCCGGGATC
ACTCTCGGCATGGACGAGCTGTACAAGTAATACCACCCAGCTTTCTTGTACAAAGTGGTACGCGTGAATT
CACTCCTCAGGTGCAGGCTGCCTATCAGAAGGTGGTGGCTGGTGTGGCCAATGCCCTGGCTCACAAATAC
CACTGAGATCTTTTTCCCTCTGCCAAAAATTATGGGGACATCATGAAGCCCCTTGAGCATCTGACTTCTG
GCTAATAAAGGAAATTTATTTTCATTGCAATAGTGTGTTGGAATTTTTTGTGTCTCTCACTCGGAAGGAC
ATATGGGAGGGCAAATCATTTAAAACATCAGAATGAGTATTTGGTTTAGAGTTTGGCAACATATGCCCAT
ATGCTGGCTGCCATGAACAAAGGTTGGCTATAAAGAGGTCATCAGTATATGAAACAGCCCCCTGCTGTCC
ATTCCTTATTCCATAGAAAAGCCTTGACTTGAGGTTAGATTTTTTTTATATTTTGTTTTGTGTTATTTTT
TTCTTTAACATCCCTAAAATTTTCCTTACATGTTTTACTAGCCAGATTTTTCCTCCTCTCCTGACTACTC
CCAGTCATAGCTGTCCCTCTTCTCTTATGGAGATCCCTCGACCTGCAGCCCAAGCTTGGCGTAATCATGG
TCATAGCTGTTTCCTGTGTGAAATTGTTATCCGCTCACAATTCCACACAACATACGAGCCGGAAGCATAA
AGTGTAAAGCCTGGGGTGCCTAATGAGTGAGCTAACTCACATTAATTGCGTTGCGCTCACTGCCCGCTTT
CCAGTCGGGAAACCTGTCGTGCCAGCGGATCGACAGTACTAAGCTTGGTCTAATACCCAATCTCTCGTCT
TATCCAGATGTTTTATACGCCTCTGGCCCGTGTCTCAAAATCTCTGATGTTACATTGCACAAGATAAAAT
AATATCATCATGAACAATAAAACTGTCTGCTTACATAAACAGTAATACAAGGGGTGTTATGAGCCATATT
CAACGGGAAACGTCGAGGCCGCGATTAAATTCCAACATGGATGCTGATTTATATGGGTATAAATGGGCTC
GCGATAATGTCGGGCAATCAGGTGCGACAATCTATCGCTTGTATGGGAAGCCCGATGCGCCAGAGTTGTT
TCTGAAACATGGCAAAGGTAGCGTTGCCAATGATGTTACAGATGAGATGGTCAGACTAAACTGGCTGACG
GAATTTATGCCTCTTCCGACCATCAAGCATTTTATCCGTACTCCTGATGATGCATGGTTACTCACCACTG
CGATCCCCGGAAAAACAGCATTCCAGGTATTAGAAGAATATCCTGATTCAGGTGAAAATATTGTTGATGC
GCTGGCAGTGTTCCTGCGCCGGTTGCATTCGATTCCTGTTTGTAATTGTCCTTTTAACAGCGATCGCGTA
TTTCGTCTCGCTCAGGCGCAATCACGAATGAATAACGGTTTGGTTGATGCGAGTGATTTTGATGACGAGC
GTAATGGCTGGCCTGTTGAACAAGTCTGGAAAGAAATGCATAAACTTTTGCCATTCTCACCGGATTCAGT
CGTCACTCATGGTGATTTCTCACTTGATAACCTTATTTTTGACGAGGGGAAATTAATAGGTTGTATTGAT
GTTGGACGAGTCGGAATCGCAGACCGATACCAGGATCTTGCCATCCTATGGAACTGCCTCGGTGAGTTTT
CTCCTTCATTACAGAAACGGCTTTTTCAAAAATATGGTATTGATAATCCTGATATGAATAAATTGCAGTT
TCATTTGATGCTCGATGAGTTTTTCTAATCAGAATTGGTTAATTGGTTGTAACACTGGCAGAGCATTACG
CTGACTTGACGGGACGGCGCAAGCTCATGACCAAAATCCCTTAACGTGAGTTACGCGTCGTTCCACTGAG
CGTCAGAGGTATCACTAGTATTACAGAGGTAAGTTATAACAGTCGCCTAACCC
Features (pLannotate 1.2.2; 28 found; start..end, strand, type, name):
     87..675     -  rep_origin     ori: high-copy-number ColE1/pMB1/pBR322/pUC origin of replication
    846..1706    -  CDS            AmpR: β-lactamase; bla; confers resistance to ampicillin, carbenicillin, and related antibiotics
   1707..1778    -  promoter       AmpR promoter: bla
   1857..2456    +  CDS            PuroR: puromycin N-acetyltransferase; pac from Streptomyces alboniger; confers resistance to puromycin
   2461..2541    +  CDS            HBB (fragment): HBB_PONPY - Experimental evidence at transcript level: Swiss-Prot protein existence level 2. Involved in oxygen transport from the lung to the various peripheral tissues. From Pongo pygmaeus (Bornean orangutan).
   2612..2667    +  polyA_signal   β-globin poly(A) signal: rabbit β-globin polyadenylation signal (Gil and Proudfoot, 1987)
   3646..3666    +  protein_bind   attB4: mutant version of attB; core recombination site for the Gateway® BP reaction BP Clonase™
   3734..3945    +  promoter       EF-1α core promoter: core promoter for human elongation factor EF-1α
   3946..4884    +  intron         EF-1α intron A: intron upstream of the start codon of human EF-1α
   4911..4931    +  protein_bind   attB1: mutant version of attB; core recombination site for the Gateway® BP reaction BP Clonase™
   4951..5646    +  CDS            mKate2: mKate2 is a basic (constitutively fluorescent) red fluorescent protein published in 2009, derived from Entacmaea quadricolor. It is reported to be a rapidly-maturing monomer with moderate acid sensitivity.
   5666..5690    -  protein_bind   attB2: mutant version of attB; recombination site for the Gateway® BP reaction BP Clonase™
   5834..5908    +  CDS            HBB (fragment): HBB_PONPY - Experimental evidence at transcript level: Swiss-Prot protein existence level 2. Involved in oxygen transport from the lung to the various peripheral tissues. From Pongo pygmaeus (Bornean orangutan).
   5979..6034    +  polyA_signal   β-globin poly(A) signal: rabbit β-globin polyadenylation signal (Gil and Proudfoot, 1987)
   6418..6443    +  misc_feature   SA: splice acceptor site
   7115..7135    +  protein_bind   attB4: mutant version of attB; core recombination site for the Gateway® BP reaction BP Clonase™
   7203..7414    +  promoter       EF-1α core promoter: core promoter for human elongation factor EF-1α
   7415..8353    +  intron         EF-1α intron A: intron upstream of the start codon of human EF-1α
   8380..8400    +  protein_bind   attB1: mutant version of attB; core recombination site for the Gateway® BP reaction BP Clonase™
   8411..9127    +  CDS            EBFP2: EBFP2 is a basic (constitutively fluorescent) blue fluorescent protein published in 2007, derived from Aequorea victoria. It is reported to be a rapidly-maturing monomer with moderate acid sensitivity.
   9135..9159    -  protein_bind   attB2: mutant version of attB; recombination site for the Gateway® BP reaction BP Clonase™
   9163..9243    +  CDS            HBB (fragment): HBB_PONPY - Experimental evidence at transcript level: Swiss-Prot protein existence level 2. Involved in oxygen transport from the lung to the various peripheral tissues. From Pongo pygmaeus (Bornean orangutan).
   9314..9369    +  polyA_signal   β-globin poly(A) signal: rabbit β-globin polyadenylation signal (Gil and Proudfoot, 1987)
   9752..9774    -  protein_bind   lac operator (fragment): The lac repressor binds to the lac operator to inhibit transcription in E. coli. This inhibition can be relieved by adding lactose or isopropyl-β-D-thiogalactopyranoside (IPTG). lac repressor encoded by lacI
   9778..9808    -  promoter       lac promoter: promoter for the E. coli lac operon
   9823..9844    -  protein_bind   CAP binding site: CAP binding activates transcription in the presence of cAMP. E. coli catabolite activator protein
   9857..9896    -  CDS            lacI (fragment): lac repressor; lacI; The lac repressor binds to the lac operator to inhibit transcription in E. coli. This inhibition can be relieved by adding lactose or isopropyl-β-D-thiogalactopyranoside (IPTG).
  10069..10878   +  CDS            KanR: aminoglycoside phosphotransferase; aph(3')-Ia; confers resistance to kanamycin in bacteria or G418 (Geneticin®) in eukaryotes
