[The description below was written by a language model from this plasmid's Addgene catalogue record and pLannotate feature annotations shown in this document.]
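Description:
LSB-hsa-miR-185-5p is an 11 kb mammalian expression plasmid built on the Low Sensor Backbone (LSB) and used as a two-colour fluorescent sensor of microRNA activity. It replicates in E. coli from a high-copy ColE1/pUC-type origin and carries both ampicillin (β-lactamase) and kanamycin (aph(3')-Ia) resistance genes, matching the dual bacterial selection listed in the record. A puromycin N-acetyltransferase coding region followed by a rabbit β-globin polyadenylation signal is also present and, according to the depositor, supports puromycin selection. The feature table annotates no dedicated promoter directly upstream of this coding region.

The payload consists of two parallel transcription units. Each is driven by the human EF-1α core promoter with its intron A, flanked by Gateway attB4/attB1/attB2 scars left from assembly, and terminated by a β-globin poly(A) signal. The first unit expresses the red fluorescent protein mKate2, with a target site for human miR-185-5p in its 3' UTR. The target site itself is not annotated in the feature table, but it presumably lies in the gap between the mKate2 cassette and its polyadenylation region. The second unit expresses the blue fluorescent protein EBFP2 without a target site and serves as an internal reference for plasmid dose and expression. When miR-185-5p is active in transfected cells, mKate2 is repressed relative to EBFP2, so the red-to-blue ratio reports miRNA activity.

The depositor warns that the repeated poly(A) elements make the plasmid inherently unstable. The physical plasmid also differs slightly from the deposited sequence, including short insertions flanking the puromycin gene that do not impair selection.
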