Addgene plasmid #103287: LSB-hsa-miR-185-5p
Purpose: Used to sense miRNA activity using fluorescence based tools. hsa-miR-185-5p target in 3' UTR of of mKate. miRNA activity can be measured by the repression of mKate2 relative to EBFP2 fluorescent proteins . Plasmid is inherently unstable; please see Depositor Comments
Depositing lab: Ron Weiss. Depositing organization: Massachusetts Institute of Technology. Publication: A mixed antagonistic/synergistic miRNA repression model enables accurate predictions of multi-input miRNA sensor activity. Gam JJ, Babb J, Weiss R. Nat Commun. 2018 Jun 22;9(1):2430. doi: 10.1038/s41467-018-04575-0. PubMed 29934631.
Backbone
  Vector backbone: Low Sensor Backbone (LSB)
  Vector type: Mammalian Expression, Synthetic Biology
Growth in bacteria
  Bacterial resistance: Ampicillin and Kanamycin, 100 & 50 μg/mL
  Growth temperature: 30°C
  Growth strain: NEB Stable
  Copy number: High Copy
Gene/Insert
  Gene/Insert name: hsa-miR-185-5p target
  Species: H. sapiens (human)
  Entrez Gene: MIR185 (a.k.a. MIRN185, miR-185)
  Promoter: EF-1a
  Cloning method: Gibson Cloning
Terms and licenses: Academic/Nonprofit Terms; Industry Terms: Not Available to Industry
Depositor comments: Please note that this plasmid is inherently unstable due to a repeating poly A element. We recommend performing a diagnostic digest on multiple colonies upon receipt. The depositors would like to note the presence of several discrepancies between the depositor sequence and physical plasmid sequence. In particular, the sequences upstream and downstream of the puromycin coding region have 10 bp insertions which do not affect the ability to perform puromycin selection. The sequences for those regions within the physical plasmids are as follows: Upstream of Puro: GAATTCGACCGCCTGTCTCAAGGTGCCACC; Downstream of Puro: GCTTTGAGACTACGCGTGAATTCACTCCTC.
How to cite: LSB-hsa-miR-185-5p was a gift from Ron Weiss (Addgene plasmid # 103287 ; http://n2t.net/addgene:103287 ; RRID:Addgene_103287)
