>Addgene plasmid #103287 | LSB-hsa-miR-185-5p | depositor partial sequence | sequence record 195624 | hsa-miR-185-5p target
TCAGGAACTGCCTTTCTCTCCA
