>Addgene plasmid #103287 | LSB-hsa-miR-185-5p | addgene partial sequence | sequence record 270241 | mKate2-F 5'-ACCCGCTAAGAACCTCAAGA-3'
ATCAAGGAGGCCGACAAAGAGACATACGTCGAGCAGCACGAGGTGGCTGTGGCCAGATACTGCGACCTCC
CTAGCAAACTGGGGCACAAACTTAATTGAGAATTCTACCACCCAGCTTTCTTGTACAAAGTGGTACGTCT
CAAGACCAGAGGTCTCTGCTTCAATTTAGTCAGGAACTGCCTTTCTCTCCATCAGGAACTGCCTTTCTCT
CCATCAGGAACTGCCTTTCTCTCCATCAGGAACTGCCTTTCTCTCCACAACCAGAAGAGACCTGTGCTTC
ACTCCTCAGGTGCAGGCTGCCTATCAGAAGGTGGTGGCTGGTGTGGCCAATGCCCTGGCTCACAAATACC
ACTGAGATCTTTTTCCCTCTGCCAAAAATTATGGGGACATCATGAAGCCCCTTGAGCATCTGACTTCTGG
CTAATAAAGGAAATTTATTTTCATTGCAATAGTGTGTTGGAATTTTTTGTGTCTCTCACTCGGAAGGACA
TATGGGAGGGCAAATCATTTAAAACATCAGAATGAGTATTTGGTTTAGAGTTTGGCAACATATGCCCATA
TGCTGGCTGCCATGAACAAAGGTTGGCTATAAAGAGGTCATCAGTATATGAAACAGCCCCCTGCTGTCCA
TTCCTTATTCCATAGAA
